>Addgene plasmid #164630 | GFP-RAB35 | addgene full sequence | sequence record 324229 | Addgene NGS Result
GACGGATCGGGAGATCTCCCGATCCCCTATGGTGCACTCTCAGTACAATCTGCTCTGATGCCGCATAGTT
AAGCCAGTATCTGCTCCCTGCTTGTGTGTTGGAGGTCGCTGAGTAGTGCGCGAGCAAAATTTAAGCTACA
ACAAGGCAAGGCTTGACCGACAATTGCATGAAGAATCTGCTTAGGGTTAGGCGTTTTGCGCTGCTTCGCG
ATGTACGGGCCAGATATACGCGTTGACATTGATTATTGACTAGTTATTAATAGTAATCAATTACGGGGTC
ATTAGTTCATAGCCCATATATGGAGTTCCGCGTTACATAACTTACGGTAAATGGCCCGCCTGGCTGACCG
CCCAACGACCCCCGCCCATTGACGTCAATAATGACGTATGTTCCCATAGTAACGCCAATAGGGACTTTCC
ATTGACGTCAATGGGTGGAGTATTTACGGTAAACTGCCCACTTGGCAGTACATCAAGTGTATCATATGCC
AAGTACGCCCCCTATTGACGTCAATGACGGTAAATGGCCCGCCTGGCATTATGCCCAGTACATGACCTTA
TGGGACTTTCCTACTTGGCAGTACATCTACGTATTAGTCATCGCTATTACCATGGTGATGCGGTTTTGGC
AGTACATCAATGGGCGTGGATAGCGGTTTGACTCACGGGGATTTCCAAGTCTCCACCCCATTGACGTCAA
TGGGAGTTTGTTTTGGCACCAAAATCAACGGGACTTTCCAAAATGTCGTAACAACTCCGCCCCATTGACG
CAAATGGGCGGTAGGCGTGTACGGTGGGAGGTCTATATAAGCAGAGCTCTCTGGCTAACTAGAGAACCCA
CTGCTTACTGGCTTATCGAAATTAATACGACTCACTATAGGGAGACCCAAGCTGGCTAGACACCATGGCC
AGCAAAGGAGAAGAACTTTTCACTGGAGTTGTCCCAATTCTTGTTGAATTAGATGGTGATGTTAATGGGC
ACAAATTTTCTGTCAGTGGAGAGGGTGAAGGTGATGCTACATACGGAAAGCTTACCCTTAAATTTATTTG
CACTACTGGAAAACTACCTGTTCCATGGCCAACACTTGTCACTACTTTCTCTTATGGTGTTCAATGCTTT
TCCCGTTATCCGGATCATATGAAACGGCATGACTTTTTCAAGAGTGCCATGCCCGAAGGTTATGTACAGG
AACGCACTATATCTTTCAAAGATGACGGGAACTACAAGACGCGTGCTGAAGTCAAGTTTGAAGGTGATAC
CCTTGTTAATCGTATCGAGTTAAAAGGTATTGATTTTAAAGAAGATGGAAACATTCTCGGACACAAACTC
GAGTACAACTATAACTCACACAATGTATACATCACGGCAGACAAACAAAAGAATGGAATCAAAGCTAACT
TCAAAATTCGCCACAACATTGAAGATGGATCCGTTCAACTAGCAGACCATTATCAACAAAATACTCCAAT
TGGCGATGGCCCTGTCCTTTTACCAGACAACCATTACCTGTCGACACAATCTGCCCTTTCGAAAGATCCC
AACGAAAAGCGTGACCACATGGTCCTTCTTGAGTTTGTAACTGCTGCTGGGATTACACATGGCATGGATG
AGCTCTACAAAAGCGGTTCCGGACCGGATCAAACAAGTTTGTACAAAAAAGCAGGCTCCGAATTCGCCCT
TATGGCCCGGGACTACGACCACCTCTTCAAGCTGCTCATCATCGGCGACAGCGGTGTGGGCAAGAGCAGT
TTACTGTTGCGTTTTGCAGACAACACTTTCTCAGGCAGCTACATCACCACGATCGGAGTGGATTTCAAGA
TCCGGACCGTGGAGATCAACGGGGAGAAGGTGAAGCTGCAGATCTGGGACACAGCGGGGCAGGAGCGCTT
CCGCACCATCACCTCCACGTATTATCGGGGGACCCACGGGGTCATTGTGGTTTACGACGTCACCAGTGCC
GAGTCCTTTGTCAACGTCAAGCGGTGGCTTCACGAAATCAACCAGAACTGTGATGATGTGTGCCGAATAT
TAGTGGGTAATAAGAATGACGACCCTGAGCGGAAGGTGGTGGAGACGGAAGATGCCTACAAATTCGCCGG
GCAGATGGGCATCCAGTTGTTCGAGACCAGCGCCAAGGAGAATGTCAACGTGGAAGAGATGTTCAACTGC
ATCACGGAGCTGGTCCTCCGAGCAAAGAAAGACAACCTGGCAAAACAGCAGCAGCAACAACAGAACGATG
TGGTGAAGCTCACGAAGAACAGTAAACGAAAGAAACGCTGCTGCTAAAGGGCGAATTCGACCCAGCTTTC
TTGTACAAAGTGGTGATAATTAATTAAGATAAACCCGCTGATCAGCCTCGACTGTGCCTTCTAGTTGCCA
GCCATCTGTTGTTTGCCCCTCCCCCGTGCCTTCCTTGACCCTGGAAGGTGCCACTCCCACTGTCCTTTCC
TAATAAAATGAGGAAATTGCATCGCATTGTCTGAGTAGGTGTCATTCTATTCTGGGGGGTGGGGTGGGGC
AGGACAGCAAGGGGGAGGATTGGGAAGACAATAGCAGGCATGCTGGGGATGCGGTGGGCTCTATGGCTTC
TGAGGCGGAAAGAACCAGCTGGGGCTCTAGGGGGTATCCCC
[124 nt withheld, positions 2632-2755]
C
[91 nt withheld, positions 2757-2847]
A
[49 nt withheld, positions 2849-2897]
CCTTTGACGTTGGAGTCCACGTTCTTT
[37 nt withheld, positions 2925-2961]
ACCCTATCTCGGTCTATTCTTTTGATTTATAAGGGATTTTGCCGATTTCGGCCTATTGGTTAAAAAATGA
GCTGATTTAACAAAAATTTAACGCGAATTAATTCTGTGGAATGTGTGTCAGTTAGGGTGTGGAAAGTCCC
CAGGCTCCCCAGCAGGCAGAAGTATGCAAAGCATGCATCTCAATTAGTCAGCAACCAGGTGTGGAAAGTC
CCCAGGCTCCCCAGCAGGCAGAAGTATGCAAAGCATGCATCTCAATTAGTCAGCAACCATAGTCCCGCCC
CTAACTCCGCCCATCCCGCCCCTAACTCCGCCCAGTTCCGCCCATTCTCCGCCCCATGGCTGACTAATTT
TTTTTATTTATGCAGAGGCCGAGGCCGCCTCTGCCTCTGAGCTATTCCAGAAGTAGTGAGGAGGCTTTTT
TGGAGGCCTAGGCTTTTGCAAAAAGCTCCCGGGAGCTTGTATATCCATTTTCGGATCTGATCAAGAGACA
GGATGAGGATCGTTTCGCATGATTGAACAAGATGGATTGCACGCAGGTTCTCCGGCCGCTTGGGTGGAGA
GGCTATTCGGCTATGACTGGGCACAACAGACAATCGGCTGCTCTGATGCCGCCGTGTTCCGGCTGTCAGC
GCAGGGGCGCCCGGTTCTTTTTGTCAAGACCGACCTGTCCGGTGCCCTGAATGAACTGCAGGACGAGGCA
GCGCGGCTATCGTGGCTGGCCACGACGGGCGTTCCTTGCGCAGCTGTGCTCGACGTTGTCACTGAAGCGG
GAAGGGACTGGCTGCTATTGGGCGAAGTGCCGGGGCAGGATCTCCTGTCATCTCACCTTGCTCCTGCCGA
GAAAGTATCCATCATGGCTGATGCAATGCGGCGGCTGCATACGCTTGATCCGGCTACCTGCCCATTCGAC
CACCAAGCGAAACATCGCATCGAGCGAGCACGTACTCGGATGGAAGCCGGTCTTGTCGATCAGGATGATC
TGGACGAAGAGCATCAGGGGCTCGCGCCAGCCGAACTGTTCGCCAGGCTCAAGGCGCGCATGCCCGACGG
CGAGGATCTCGTCGTGACCCATGGCGATGCCTGCTTGCCGAATATCATGGTGGAAAATGGCCGCTTTTCT
GGATTCATCGACTGTGGCCGGCTGGGTGTGGCGGACCGCTATCAGGACATAGCGTTGGCTACCCGTGATA
TTGCTGAAGAGCTTGGCGGCGAATGGGCTGACCGCTTCCTCGTGCTTTACGGTATCGCCGCTCCCGATTC
GCAGCGCATCGCCTTCTATCGCCTTCTTGACGAGTTCTTCTGAGCGGGACTCTGGGGTTCGAAATGACCG
ACCAAGCGACGCCCAACCTGCCATCACGAGATTTCGATTCCACCGCCGCCTTCTATGAAAGGTTGGGCTT
CGGAATCGTTTTCCGGGACGCCGGCTGGATGATCCTCCAGCGCGGGGATCTCATGCTGGAGTTCTTCGCC
CACCCCAACTTGTTTATTGCAGCTTATAATGGTTACAAATAAAGCAATAGCATCACAAATTTCACAAATA
AAGCATTTTTTTCACTGCATTCTAGTTGTGGTTTGTCCAAACTCATCAATGTATCTTATCATGTCTGTAT
ACCGTCGACCTCTAGCTAGAGCTTGGCGTAATCATGGTCATAGCTGTTTCCTGTGTGAAATTGTTATCCG
CTCACAATTCCACACAACATACGAGCCGGAAGCATAAAGTGTAAAGCCTGGGGTGCCTAATGAGTGAGCT
AACTCACATTAATTGCGTTGCGCTCACTGCCCGCTTTCCAGTCGGGAAACCTGTCGTGCCAGCTGCATTA
ATGAATCGGCCAACGCGCGGGGAGAGGCGGTTTGCGTATTGGGCGCTCTTCCGCTTCCTCGCTCACTGAC
TCGCTGCGCTCGGTCGTTCGGCTGCGGCGAGCGGTATCAGCTCACTCAAAGGCGGTAATACGGTTATCCA
CAGAATCAGGGGATAACGCAGGAAAGAACATGTGAGCAAAAGGCCAGCAAAAGGCCAGGAACCGTAAAAA
GGCCGCGTTGCTGGCGTTTTTCCATAGGCTCCGCCCCCCTGACGAGCATCACAAAAATCGACGCTCAAGT
CAGAGGTGGCGAAACCCGACAGGACTATAAAGATACCAGGCGTTTCCCCCTGGAAGCTCCCTCGTGCGCT
CTCCTGTTCCGACCCTGCCGCTTACCGGATACCTGTCCGCCTTTCTCCCTTCGGGAAGCGTGGCGCTTTC
TCATAGCTCACGCTGTAGGTATCTCAGTTCGGTGTAGGTCGTTCGCTCCAAGCTGGGCTGTGTGCACGAA
CCCCCCGTTCAGCCCGACCGCTGCGCCTTATCCGGTAACTATCGTCTTGAGTCCAACCCGGTAAGACACG
ACTTATCGCCACTGGCAGCAGCCACTGGTAACAGGATTAGCAGAGCGAGGTATGTAGGCGGTGCTACAGA
GTTCTTGAAGTGGTGGCCTAACTACGGCTACACTAGAAGAACAGTATTTGGTATCTGCGCTCTGCTGAAG
CCAGTTACCTTCGGAAAAAGAGTTGGTAGCTCTTGATCCGGCAAACAAACCACCGCTGGTAGCGGTGGTT
TTTTTGTTTGCAAGCAGCAGATTACGCGCAGAAAAAAAGGATCTCAAGAAGATCCTTTGATCTTTTCTAC
GGGGTCTGACGCTCAGTGGAACGAAAACTCACGTTAAGGGATTTTGGTCATGAGATTATCAAAAAGGATC
TTCACCTAGATCCTTTTAAATTAAAAATGAAGTTTTAAATCAATCTAAAGTATATATGAGTAAACTTGGT
CTGACAGTTACCAATGCTTAATCAGTGAGGCACCTATCTCAGCGATCTGTCTATTTCGTTCATCCATAGT
TGCCTGACTCCCCGTCGTGTAGATAACTACGATACGGGAGGGCTTACCATCTGGCCCCAGTGCTGCAATG
ATACCGCGAGACCCACGCTCACCGGCTCCAGATTTATCAGCAATAAACCAGCCAGCCGGAAGGGCCGAGC
GCAGAAGTGGTCCTGCAACTTTATCCGCCTCCATCCAGTCTATTAATTGTTGCCGGGAAGCTAGAGTAAG
TAGTTCGCCAGTTAATAGTTTGCGCAACGTTGTTGCCATTGCTACAGGCATCGTGGTGTCACGCTCGTCG
TTTGGTATGGCTTCATTCAGCTCCGGTTCCCAACGATCAAGGCGAGTTACATGATCCCCCATGTTGTGCA
AAAAAGCGGTTAGCTCCTTCGGTCCTCCGATCGTTGTCAGAAGTAAGTTGGCCGCAGTGTTATCACTCAT
GGTTATGGCAGCACTGCATAATTCTCTTACTGTCATGCCATCCGTAAGATGCTTTTCTGTGACTGGTGAG
TACTCAACCAAGTCATTCTGAGAATAGTGTATGCGGCGACCGAGTTGCTCTTGCCCGGCGTCAATACGGG
ATAATACCGCGCCACATAGCAGAACTTTAAAAGTGCTCATCATTGGAAAACGTTCTTCGGGGCGAAAACT
CTCAAGGATCTTACCGCTGTTGAGATCCAGTTCGATGTAACCCACTCGTGCACCCAACTGATCTTCAGCA
TCTTTTACTTTCACCAGCGTTTCTGGGTGAGCAAAAACAGGAAGGCAAAATGCCGCAAAAAAGGGAATAA
GGGCGACACGGAAATGTTGAATACTCATACTCTTCCTTTTTCAATATTATTGAAGCATTTATCAGGGTTA
TTGTCTCATGAGCGGATACATATTTGAATGTATTTAGAAAAATAAACAAATAGGGGTTCCGCGCACATTT
CCCCGAAAAGTGCCACCTGACGTC
Features (pLannotate 1.2.2; 23 found; start..end, strand, type, name):
     28..80      -  misc_feature   bom (fragment): basis of mobility region from pBR322
    235..614     +  enhancer       CMV enhancer: human cytomegalovirus immediate early enhancer
    615..818     +  promoter       CMV promoter: human cytomegalovirus (CMV) immediate early promoter
    814..847     +  LTR            5' LTR (truncated) (fragment): truncated 5' long terminal repeat (LTR) from HIV-1
    863..881     +  promoter       T7 promoter: promoter for bacteriophage T7 RNA polymerase
    905..1621    +  CDS            Cycle 3 GFP: Cycle 3 GFP (Crameri et al., 1996) mammalian codon-optimized
   1643..1667    +  protein_bind   attB1: mutant version of attB; recombination site for the Gateway® BP reaction BP Clonase™
   1682..2284    +  CDS            RAB35: RAB35_HUMAN - Also known as RAB1C, RAY. Experimental evidence at protein level: Swiss-Prot protein existence level 1. The small GTPases Rab are key regulators of intracellular membrane trafficking, from the formation of transport vesicles to their fusion with membranes. Rabs cycle between an inactive GDP-bound form and an active GTP-bound form that is able to recruit to membranes different sets of downstream effectors directly responsible for vesicle formation, movement, tethering and fusion. That Rab is involved in the process of endocytosis and is an essential rate-limiting regulator of the
   2300..2324    -  protein_bind   attB2: mutant version of attB; recombination site for the Gateway® BP reaction BP Clonase™
   2362..2586    +  polyA_signal   bGH poly(A) signal: bovine growth hormone polyadenylation signal
   2590..2611    +  promoter       SV40 promoter (fragment): SV40 enhancer and early promoter
   2632..3060    +  rep_origin     f1 ori (sequence partly withheld): f1 bacteriophage origin of replication; arrow indicates direction of (+) strand synthesis
   3074..3403    +  promoter       SV40 promoter: SV40 enhancer and early promoter
   3470..4261    +  CDS            neo: KKA2_KLEPN - Also known as kan, nptII. Experimental evidence at protein level: Swiss-Prot protein existence level 1. Resistance to kanamycin, neomycin, paromomycin, ribostamycin, butirosin and gentamicin B. From Klebsiella pneumoniae.
   4285..4443    +  CDS            ble (fragment): BLE_KLEPN - Experimental evidence at protein level: Swiss-Prot protein existence level 1. Binding protein with a strong affinity to the bleomycin family of antibiotics. Binds to CL990; an antimitotic-antibiotic compound. From Klebsiella pneumoniae.
   4438..4559    +  polyA_signal   SV40 poly(A) signal: SV40 polyadenylation signal
   4632..4648    -  protein_bind   lac operator: The lac repressor binds to the lac operator to inhibit transcription in E. coli. This inhibition can be relieved by adding lactose or isopropyl-β-D-thiogalactopyranoside (IPTG). lac repressor encoded by lacI
   4656..4686    -  promoter       lac promoter: promoter for the E. coli lac operon
   4701..4722    -  protein_bind   CAP binding site: CAP binding activates transcription in the presence of cAMP. E. coli catabolite activator protein
   4735..4827    -  CDS            lacI (fragment): lac repressor; lacI; The lac repressor binds to the lac operator to inhibit transcription in E. coli. This inhibition can be relieved by adding lactose or isopropyl-β-D-thiogalactopyranoside (IPTG).
   5010..5598    -  rep_origin     ori: high-copy-number ColE1/pMB1/pBR322/pUC origin of replication
   5769..6629    -  CDS            AmpR: β-lactamase; bla; confers resistance to ampicillin, carbenicillin, and related antibiotics
   6630..6734    -  promoter       AmpR promoter: bla
