[The description below was written by a language model from this plasmid's Addgene catalogue record and pLannotate feature annotations shown in this document.]
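Description:
GFP-RAB35 is a mammalian expression plasmid built on the Gateway destination vector pDEST53, carrying the human RAB35 coding sequence (Ras-related protein Rab-35, wild type with no recorded mutation) fused at its N terminus to Cycle 3 GFP. Transcription is driven by the human cytomegalovirus immediate early enhancer and promoter and terminated by the bovine growth hormone polyadenylation signal. A T7 promoter lies just upstream of the GFP open reading frame. The RAB35 insert is flanked by attB1 and attB2 sites, the recombination scars left when an entry clone is transferred into the destination vector by Gateway cloning. This also explains why the final plasmid is smaller than the empty backbone, since the destination cassette is replaced by the short insert. Placing the tag at the N terminus leaves the C-terminal end of the Rab free, which in Rab GTPases generally is the region modified for membrane attachment.

In bacteria the plasmid is maintained at high copy through a ColE1/pUC-type origin and selected with ampicillin via the β-lactamase gene and its native promoter; an f1 origin is also present. A second cassette, in which the SV40 early promoter drives the neomycin phosphotransferase gene followed by the SV40 polyadenylation signal, allows selection of stably transfected mammalian cells with G418. Several short annotated fragments (an HIV-1 LTR piece, ble, lacI and lac promoter elements) appear to be backbone remnants or partial matches rather than functional parts. The construct is intended for expressing and visualising fluorescently tagged RAB35 in mammalian cells, and it was deposited in connection with work on LRRK2-dependent tubulation and vesicle sorting from lysosomes.
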