Addgene plasmid #164630: GFP-RAB35
Purpose: Expresses RAB35 in mammalian cells with a GFP tag
Depositing lab: Mark Cookson. Depositing organization: National Institute on Aging (NIA). Publication: LRRK2 mediates tubulation and vesicle sorting from lysosomes. Bonet-Ponce L, Beilina A, Williamson CD, Lindberg E, Kluss JH, Saez-Atienzar S, Landeck N, Kumaran R, Mamais A, Bleck CKE, Li Y, Cookson MR. Sci Adv. 2020 Nov 11;6(46). pii: 6/46/eabb2454. doi: 10.1126/sciadv.abb2454. Print 2020 Nov. PubMed 33177079.
Backbone
  Vector backbone: pDEST53
  Backbone size w/o insert (bp): 7767
  Total vector size (bp): 6766
  Vector type: Mammalian Expression
Growth in bacteria
  Bacterial resistance: Ampicillin, 100 μg/mL
  Growth temperature: 37°C
  Growth strain: DH5alpha
  Copy number: High Copy
Gene/Insert
  Gene/Insert name: RAB35 (alt name: Ras-related protein Rab-35)
  Species: H. sapiens (human)
  Insert size (bp): 606
  Mutation: none
  GenBank ID: NM_006861.7 NM_006861.7
  Entrez Gene: RAB35 (a.k.a. H-ray, RAB1C, RAY)
  Promoter: CMV
  Tag / fusion protein: cycle 3 GFP (N terminal on insert)
  Cloning method: Gateway Cloning
  Sequencing primers: 5′ atggcccgggactacgaccacc; 3′ ttagcagcagcgtt
Terms and licenses: Academic/Nonprofit Terms; Industry Terms: Not Available to Industry
How to cite: GFP-RAB35 was a gift from Mark Cookson (Addgene plasmid # 164630 ; http://n2t.net/addgene:164630 ; RRID:Addgene_164630)
